Addgene plasmid #235866: pME_Cp_0_3IEE_018_rps14-rps7_IEE_Cr
Purpose: rps14-rps7 IEE Chlamydomonas reinhardtii
Depositing lab: Tobias Erb. Depositing organization: Max Planck Institute for Terrestrial Microbiology. Publication: A modular high-throughput approach for advancing synthetic biology in the chloroplast of Chlamydomonas. Inckemann RM, Chotel T, Burgis M, Brinkmann CK, Andreas L, Baumann J, Sharma P, Klose M, Barrett J, Ries F, Paczia N, Glatter T, Mackinder LCM, Willmund F, Erb TJ. Nat Plants. 2025 Nov;11(11):2332-2349. doi: 10.1038/s41477-025-02126-2. Epub 2025 Nov 3. PubMed 41184475.
Backbone
  Vector backbone: pME_Cp_UAV_GFP
  Backbone size w/o insert (bp): 2101
  Vector type: Synthetic Biology
Growth in bacteria
  Bacterial resistance: Chloramphenicol, 25 μg/mL
  Growth temperature: 37°C
  Growth strain: DH5alpha
  Copy number: High Copy
Gene/Insert
  Gene/Insert name: rps14-rps7 IEE
  Species: Chlamydomonas reinhardtii
  Insert size (bp): 337
  Mutation: none
  Cloning method: Restriction Enzyme; 5′ cloning site BsaI (destroyed during cloning); 3′ cloning site BsaI (destroyed during cloning)
  Sequencing primers: 5′ CGTATCACGAGGCAGAATTTC; 3′ CCTGCATAACGCGAAGTAATC
Terms and licenses: Academic/Nonprofit Terms; Industry Terms: Not Available to Industry
Depositor comments: Please visit https://doi.org/10.1101/2024.05.08.593163 for bioRxiv preprint.
How to cite: pME_Cp_0_3IEE_018_rps14-rps7_IEE_Cr was a gift from Tobias Erb (Addgene plasmid # 235866 ; http://n2t.net/addgene:235866 ; RRID:Addgene_235866)
