[The description below was written by a language model from this plasmid's Addgene catalogue record and pLannotate feature annotations shown in this document.]
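Description:
pME_Cp_0_3IEE_018_rps14-rps7_IEE_Cr is a small (about 2.4 kb) synthetic-biology part plasmid from a modular cloning toolkit for engineering the chloroplast of Chlamydomonas reinhardtii. It is built on the pME_Cp_UAV_GFP backbone. That name suggests a universal acceptor vector whose GFP placeholder is replaced by the incoming part, although the record does not spell this out. The plasmid is propagated in E. coli from a high-copy ColE1/pUC-type origin. Selection is with chloramphenicol through a cat (chloramphenicol acetyltransferase) gene driven by its native promoter and followed by the lambda t0 terminator. Further bacterial terminators, including a his operon terminator, together with BioBrick prefix and suffix sequences, flank the cloning region and insulate the part from transcription originating in the backbone.

The payload is a 337 bp, unmutated fragment of C. reinhardtii sequence described as the rps14-rps7 IEE. IEE is generally taken to mean an intercistronic expression element, a spacer region between genes of a polycistronic transcript that supports processing and independent translation of the downstream cistron, though the record does not expand the abbreviation. The fragment was inserted by BsaI-based (Golden Gate style) cloning, and the sites used were destroyed in the process. The automated feature table annotates only backbone elements. The insert itself is unannotated and presumably occupies the gap between the prefix and suffix, across the origin of the circular map. There is no promoter, coding sequence or algal selection marker, so this is a basic-level part rather than an expression vector. It is intended for assembly with other toolkit modules into multigene, operon-style chloroplast constructs.
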