Features (pLannotate 1.2.2; 8 found; start..end, strand, type, name):
    362..381     +  misc_feature   BioBrick suffix: universal suffix for all parts
    382..439     +  terminator     his operon terminator: This putative transcriptin terminator from the E. coli his operon has a 2-bp deletion introduced during synthesis. Its efficiency has not been determined.
    634..1222    -  rep_origin     ori: high-copy-number ColE1/pMB1/pBR322/pUC origin of replication
   1405..1499    -  terminator     lambda t0 terminator: transcription terminator from phage lambda
   1523..2179    -  CDS            cat: CAT_ECOLX - Experimental evidence at protein level: Swiss-Prot protein existence level 1. This enzyme is an effector of chloramphenicol resistance in bacteria. From Escherichia coli. This protein is used as a marker in many commonly used cloning vectors, such as pACYC184.
   2180..2277    -  promoter       cat promoter: promoter of the E. coli cat gene encoding chloramphenicol acetyltransferase
   2363..2406    -  terminator     bacterial terminator: putative bacterial transcription terminator
   2409..2430    +  misc_feature   BioBrick prefix: BioBrick prefix for parts that do not start with "ATG"
>Addgene plasmid #235866 | pME_Cp_0_3IEE_018_rps14-rps7_IEE_Cr | addgene full sequence | sequence record 476121 | Addgene NGS Result
GGTCTCGTACTTTTCGTTTTGATATCGTAAACTTAGTTATATGCATATCTATTAAGTAGCGATTTTCAAA
GAGGCAGTTGGCAGGACGTCCCCTTACGGGAATATAAATATTAGTGGCAGTGGTACCGCCACTGCCTATA
TTTATATACTCCGAAGGAACTTGTTAGCCGATAGGCGAGGCAACAAATTTATTTATTGTATATAAATATC
CACTAAAATTTATTTGCCCGAAGGGGACGTCCTATTAAACCATCACATAACTAAAATTGCTTATTTGGTA
TGAAAGTTTGCATCTATTTTAACCATTTAGTAAAAATAATGATGCTTTTTTAAAATAAAAAATGTGAGAC
CACTCATCGCGACTAGTAGCGGCCGCTGCAGTCCGGCAAAAAAGGGCAAGGTGTCACCACCCTGCCCTTT
TTCTTTAAAACCGAAAAGATTACTTCGCGTTATGCAGGCTTCCTCGCTCACTGACTCGCTGCGCTCGGTC
GTTCGGCTGCGGCGAGCGGTATCAGCTCACTCAAAGGCGGTAATACGGTTATCCACAGAATCAGGGGATA
ACGCAGGAAAGAACATGTGAGCAAAAGGCCAGCAAAAGGCCAGGAACCGTAAAAAGGCCGCGTTGCTGGC
GTTTTTCCACAGGCTCCGCCCCCCTGACGAGCATCACAAAAATCGACGCTCAAGTCAGAGGTGGCGAAAC
CCGACAGGACTATAAAGATACCAGGCGTTTCCCCCTGGAAGCTCCCTCGTGCGCTCTCCTGTTCCGACCC
TGCCGCTTACCGGATACCTGTCCGCCTTTCTCCCTTCGGGAAGCGTGGCGCTTTCTCATAGCTCACGCTG
TAGGTATCTCAGTTCGGTGTAGGTCGTTCGCTCCAAGCTGGGCTGTGTGCACGAACCCCCCGTTCAGCCC
GACCGCTGCGCCTTATCCGGTAACTATCGTCTTGAGTCCAACCCGGTAAGACACGACTTATCGCCACTGG
CAGCAGCCACTGGTAACAGGATTAGCAGAGCGAGGTATGTAGGCGGTGCTACAGAGTTCTTGAAGTGGTG
GCCTAACTACGGCTACACTAGAAGAACAGTATTTGGTATCTGCGCTCTGCTGAAGCCAGTTACCTTCGGA
AAAAGAGTTGGTAGCTCTTGATCCGGCAAACAAACCACCGCTGGTAGCGGTGGTTTTTTTGTTTGCAAGC
AGCAGATTACGCGCAGAAAAAAAGGATCTCAAGAAGATCCTTTGATCTTTTCTACGGGGTCTGACGCTCA
GTGGAACGAAAACTCACGTTAAGGGATTTTGGTCATGAGATTATCAAAAAGGATCTTCACCTAGATCCTT
TTAAATTAAAAATGAAGTTTTAAATCAATCTAAAGTATATATGAGTAAACTTGGTCTGACAGCTCGAGGC
TTGGATTCTCACCAATAAAAAACGCCCGGCGGCAACCGAGCGTTCTGAACAAATCCAGATGGAGTTCTGA
GGTCATTACTGGATCTATCAACAGGAGTCCAAGCGAGCTCGATATCAAATTACGCCCCGCCCTGCCACTC
GTCGCAGTACTGTTGTAATTCATTAAGCATTCTGCCGACATGGAAGCCATCACAAACGGCATGATGAACC
TGAATCGCCAGCGGCATCAGCACCTTGTCGCCTTGCGTATAATATTTGCCCATGGTGAAAACGGGGGCGA
AGAAGTTGTCCATATTGGCCACGTTTAAATCAAAACTGGTGAAACTCACCCAGGGATTGGCTGATACGAA
AAACATATTCTCAATAAACCCTTTAGGGAAATAGGCCAGGTTTTCACCGTAACACGCCACATCTTGCGAA
TATATGTGTAGAAACTGCCGGAAATCGTCGTGGTATTCACTCCAGAGTGATGAAAACGTTTCAGTTTGCT
CATGGAAAACGGTGTAACAAGGGTGAACACTATCCCATATCACCAGCTCACCGTCTTTCATTGCCATACG
AAATTCCGGATGAGCATTCATCAGGCGGGCAAGAATGTGAATAAAGGCCGGATAAAACTTGTGCTTATTT
TTCTTTACGGTCTTTAAAAAGGCCGTAATATCCAGCTGAACGGTCTGGTTATAGGTACATTGAGCAACTG
ACTGAAATGCCTCAAAATGTTCTTTACGATGCCATTGGGATATATCAACGGTGGTATATCCAGTGATTTT
TTTCTCCATTTTAGCTTCCTTAGCTCCTGAAAATCTCGATAACTCAAAAAATACGCCCGGTAGTGATCTT
ATTTCATTATGGTGAAAGTTGGAACCTCTTACGTGCCCGATCAACTCGAGTGCCACCTGACGTCTAAGAA
ACCATTATTATCATGACATTAACCTATAAAAATAGGCGTATCACGAGGCAGAATTTCAGATAAAAAAAAT
CCTTAGCTTTCGCTAAGGATGATTTCTGGAATTCGCGGCCGCTTCTAGAGCGATGAGT
